Addgene plasmid #111652: ACS_27
Purpose: Funclib design ACS_27
Depositing lab: Sarel Fleishman. Depositing organization: Weizmann Institute of Science. Publication: Automated Design of Efficient and Functionally Diverse Enzyme Repertoires. Khersonsky O, Lipsh R, Avizemer Z, Ashani Y, Goldsmith M, Leader H, Dym O, Rogotner S, Trudeau DL, Prilusky J, Amengual-Rigo P, Guallar V, Tawfik DS, Fleishman SJ. Mol Cell. 2018 Oct 4;72(1):178-186.e5. doi: 10.1016/j.molcel.2018.08.033. Epub 2018 Sep 27. PubMed 30270109.
Backbone
  Vector backbone: pET21
  Backbone manufacturer: NEB
  Backbone size w/o insert (bp): 5367
  Total vector size (bp): 7323
  Vector type: Bacterial Expression
Growth in bacteria
  Bacterial resistance: Ampicillin, 100 μg/mL
  Growth temperature: 37°C
  Growth strain: DH5alpha
  Copy number: High Copy
Gene/Insert
  Gene/Insert name: ACS_27 (alt name: Funclib design ACS_27)
  Species: Synthetic
  Insert size (bp): 1956
  Tag / fusion protein: 6xHis (C terminal on backbone)
  Cloning method: Restriction Enzyme; 5′ cloning site NdeI (not destroyed); 3′ cloning site XhoI (not destroyed)
  Sequencing primers: 5′ TAATACGACTCACTATAGGGGAATTG; 3′ CTAGCATAACCCCTTGGGGCCTCTAAACGG
Terms and licenses: Academic/Nonprofit Terms; Industry Terms: Not Available to Industry
How to cite: ACS_27 was a gift from Sarel Fleishman (Addgene plasmid # 111652 ; http://n2t.net/addgene:111652 ; RRID:Addgene_111652)
