[The description below was written by a language model from this plasmid's Addgene catalogue record and pLannotate feature annotations shown in this document.]
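Description:
ACS_27 is a bacterial expression plasmid built on the pET21 backbone and carrying a synthetic, computationally designed enzyme variant described in the record as a FuncLib design. The 1956 bp insert sits between the NdeI and XhoI sites, both of which are retained. Automated annotation matches the insert to acs, the acetyl-CoA synthetase of Salmonella typhimurium LT2, so the design appears to be a variant of that enzyme. The record does not list the specific mutations that distinguish design 27 from the parent. The coding sequence is fused in frame to the backbone's C-terminal 6xHis tag, which the annotation software labels as a fragment of a 9xHis tag, allowing metal-affinity purification.

Expression follows the standard pET arrangement: a T7 promoter with an adjacent lac operator, the strong T7 gene 10 ribosome binding site, and a T7 terminator downstream. A plasmid-borne lacI gene supplies repressor, so transcription stays low until IPTG is added in a host that provides T7 RNA polymerase. The short "SET1" match just before the terminator, the tetracycline-resistance fragments and the predicted YPB1 reading frame are most likely pBR322-derived backbone remnants rather than functional elements. The plasmid is maintained through a ColE1/pMB1-type origin accompanied by rop and bom, and selected with ampicillin through β-lactamase. An f1 origin is also present and could support single-stranded DNA production. The catalogue calls the plasmid high copy, although rop normally moderates copy number. The depositor sequence (7,323 nt) and the repository's sequencing result (7,319 nt) show the same features in the same order. The plasmid is suited to producing and purifying the designed enzyme in E. coli for comparison within a repertoire of designed variants.
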