Features (pLannotate 1.2.2; 19 found; start..end, strand, type, name):
     12..467     +  rep_origin     f1 ori (sequence partly withheld): f1 bacteriophage origin of replication; arrow indicates direction of (+) strand synthesis
    494..598     +  promoter       AmpR promoter: bla
    599..1459    +  CDS            AmpR: β-lactamase; bla; confers resistance to ampicillin, carbenicillin, and related antibiotics
   1630..2218    +  rep_origin     ori: high-copy-number ColE1/pMB1/pBR322/pUC origin of replication
   2404..2546    -  misc_feature   bom: basis of mobility region from pBR322
   2648..2839    -  CDS            rop: Rop protein, which maintains plasmids at low copy number; rop
   2856..3236    +  CDS            YPB1_ECOLX: Protein predicted: Swiss-Prot protein existence level 4. From Escherichia coli.
   3308..3599    -  CDS            TcR (fragment): tetracycline efflux protein; tet; confers resistance to tetracycline
   3614..3635    -  protein_bind   CAP binding site: CAP binding activates transcription in the presence of cAMP. E. coli catabolite activator protein
   3648..4730    -  CDS            lacI: lac repressor; lacI; The lac repressor binds to the lac operator to inhibit transcription in E. coli. This inhibition can be relieved by adding lactose or isopropyl-β-D-thiogalactopyranoside (IPTG).
   4731..4808    -  promoter       lacI promoter: lacI
   4816..5095    -  CDS            TcR (fragment): tetracycline efflux protein; tet; confers resistance to tetracycline
   5117..5135    +  promoter       T7 promoter: promoter for bacteriophage T7 RNA polymerase
   5136..5160    +  protein_bind   lac operator: The lac repressor binds to the lac operator to inhibit transcription in E. coli. This inhibition can be relieved by adding lactose or isopropyl-β-D-thiogalactopyranoside (IPTG). lac repressor encoded by lacI
   5175..5197    +  RBS            RBS: efficient ribosome binding site from bacteriophage T7 gene 10 (Olins and Rangwala, 1989)
   5205..7160    +  CDS            acs: ACSA_SALTY - Experimental evidence at protein level: Swiss-Prot protein existence level 1. Enables the cell to use acetate during aerobic growth to generate energy via the TCA cycle, and biosynthetic compounds via the glyoxylate shunt. Acetylates CheY, the response regulator involved in flagellar movement and chemotaxis. From Salmonella typhimurium (strain LT2 / SGSC1412 / ATCC 700720).
   7167..7184    +  CDS            9xHis (fragment): 9xHis affinity tag
   7194..7243    +  CDS            SET1 (fragment): solubility-enhancement tag derived from T7 phage gene 10B
   7251..7298    +  terminator     T7 terminator: transcription terminator for bacteriophage T7 RNA polymerase
>Addgene plasmid #111652 | ACS_27 | depositor full sequence | sequence record 209868 | ACS_27 sequence 7323 bps
TGGCGAATGGG
[124 nt withheld, positions 12-135]
C
[91 nt withheld, positions 137-227]
A
[49 nt withheld, positions 229-277]
CCTTTGACGTTGGAGTCCACGTTCTTT
[37 nt withheld, positions 305-341]
ACCCTATCTCGGTCTATTCTTTTGATTTATAAGGGATTTTGCCGATTTCGGCCTATTGGTTAAAAAATGA
GCTGATTTAACAAAAATTTAACGCGAATTTTAACAAAATATTAACGTTTACAATTTCAGGTGGCACTTTT
CGGGGAAATGTGCGCGGAACCCCTATTTGTTTATTTTTCTAAATACATTCAAATATGTATCCGCTCATGA
GACAATAACCCTGATAAATGCTTCAATAATATTGAAAAAGGAAGAGTATGAGTATTCAACATTTCCGTGT
CGCCCTTATTCCCTTTTTTGCGGCATTTTGCCTTCCTGTTTTTGCTCACCCAGAAACGCTGGTGAAAGTA
AAAGATGCTGAAGATCAGTTGGGTGCACGAGTGGGTTACATCGAACTGGATCTCAACAGCGGTAAGATCC
TTGAGAGTTTTCGCCCCGAAGAACGTTTTCCAATGATGAGCACTTTTAAAGTTCTGCTATGTGGCGCGGT
ATTATCCCGTATTGACGCCGGGCAAGAGCAACTCGGTCGCCGCATACACTATTCTCAGAATGACTTGGTT
GAGTACTCACCAGTCACAGAAAAGCATCTTACGGATGGCATGACAGTAAGAGAATTATGCAGTGCTGCCA
TAACCATGAGTGATAACACTGCGGCCAACTTACTTCTGACAACGATCGGAGGACCGAAGGAGCTAACCGC
TTTTTTGCACAACATGGGGGATCATGTAACTCGCCTTGATCGTTGGGAACCGGAGCTGAATGAAGCCATA
CCAAACGACGAGCGTGACACCACGATGCCTGCAGCAATGGCAACAACGTTGCGCAAACTATTAACTGGCG
AACTACTTACTCTAGCTTCCCGGCAACAATTAATAGACTGGATGGAGGCGGATAAAGTTGCAGGACCACT
TCTGCGCTCGGCCCTTCCGGCTGGCTGGTTTATTGCTGATAAATCTGGAGCCGGTGAGCGTGGGTCTCGC
GGTATCATTGCAGCACTGGGGCCAGATGGTAAGCCCTCCCGTATCGTAGTTATCTACACGACGGGGAGTC
AGGCAACTATGGATGAACGAAATAGACAGATCGCTGAGATAGGTGCCTCACTGATTAAGCATTGGTAACT
GTCAGACCAAGTTTACTCATATATACTTTAGATTGATTTAAAACTTCATTTTTAATTTAAAAGGATCTAG
GTGAAGATCCTTTTTGATAATCTCATGACCAAAATCCCTTAACGTGAGTTTTCGTTCCACTGAGCGTCAG
ACCCCGTAGAAAAGATCAAAGGATCTTCTTGAGATCCTTTTTTTCTGCGCGTAATCTGCTGCTTGCAAAC
AAAAAAACCACCGCTACCAGCGGTGGTTTGTTTGCCGGATCAAGAGCTACCAACTCTTTTTCCGAAGGTA
ACTGGCTTCAGCAGAGCGCAGATACCAAATACTGTCCTTCTAGTGTAGCCGTAGTTAGGCCACCACTTCA
AGAACTCTGTAGCACCGCCTACATACCTCGCTCTGCTAATCCTGTTACCAGTGGCTGCTGCCAGTGGCGA
TAAGTCGTGTCTTACCGGGTTGGACTCAAGACGATAGTTACCGGATAAGGCGCAGCGGTCGGGCTGAACG
GGGGGTTCGTGCACACAGCCCAGCTTGGAGCGAACGACCTACACCGAACTGAGATACCTACAGCGTGAGC
TATGAGAAAGCGCCACGCTTCCCGAAGGGAGAAAGGCGGACAGGTATCCGGTAAGCGGCAGGGTCGGAAC
AGGAGAGCGCACGAGGGAGCTTCCAGGGGGAAACGCCTGGTATCTTTATAGTCCTGTCGGGTTTCGCCAC
CTCTGACTTGAGCGTCGATTTTTGTGATGCTCGTCAGGGGGGCGGAGCCTATGGAAAAACGCCAGCAACG
CGGCCTTTTTACGGTTCCTGGCCTTTTGCTGGCCTTTTGCTCACATGTTCTTTCCTGCGTTATCCCCTGA
TTCTGTGGATAACCGTATTACCGCCTTTGAGTGAGCTGATACCGCTCGCCGCAGCCGAACGACCGAGCGC
AGCGAGTCAGTGAGCGAGGAAGCGGAAGAGCGCCTGATGCGGTATTTTCTCCTTACGCATCTGTGCGGTA
TTTCACACCGCATATATGGTGCACTCTCAGTACAATCTGCTCTGATGCCGCATAGTTAAGCCAGTATACA
CTCCGCTATCGCTACGTGACTGGGTCATGGCTGCGCCCCGACACCCGCCAACACCCGCTGACGCGCCCTG
ACGGGCTTGTCTGCTCCCGGCATCCGCTTACAGACAAGCTGTGACCGTCTCCGGGAGCTGCATGTGTCAG
AGGTTTTCACCGTCATCACCGAAACGCGCGAGGCAGCTGCGGTAAAGCTCATCAGCGTGGTCGTGAAGCG
ATTCACAGATGTCTGCCTGTTCATCCGCGTCCAGCTCGTTGAGTTTCTCCAGAAGCGTTAATGTCTGGCT
TCTGATAAAGCGGGCCATGTTAAGGGCGGTTTTTTCCTGTTTGGTCACTGATGCCTCCGTGTAAGGGGGA
TTTCTGTTCATGGGGGTAATGATACCGATGAAACGAGAGAGGATGCTCACGATACGGGTTACTGATGATG
AACATGCCCGGTTACTGGAACGTTGTGAGGGTAAACAACTGGCGGTATGGATGCGGCGGGACCAGAGAAA
AATCACTCAGGGTCAATGCCAGCGCTTCGTTAATACAGATGTAGGTGTTCCACAGGGTAGCCAGCAGCAT
CCTGCGATGCAGATCCGGAACATAATGGTGCAGGGCGCTGACTTCCGCGTTTCCAGACTTTACGAAACAC
GGAAACCGAAGACCATTCATGTTGTTGCTCAGGTCGCAGACGTTTTGCAGCAGCAGTCGCTTCACGTTCG
CTCGCGTATCGGTGATTCATTCTGCTAACCAGTAAGGCAACCCCGCCAGCCTAGCCGGGTCCTCAACGAC
AGGAGCACGATCATGCGCACCCGTGGGGCCGCCATGCCGGCGATAATGGCCTGCTTCTCGCCGAAACGTT
TGGTGGCGGGACCAGTGACGAAGGCTTGAGCGAGGGCGTGCAAGATTCCGAATACCGCAAGCGACAGGCC
GATCATCGTCGCGCTCCAGCGAAAGCGGTCCTCGCCGAAAATGACCCAGAGCGCTGCCGGCACCTGTCCT
ACGAGTTGCATGATAAAGAAGACAGTCATAAGTGCGGCGACGATAGTCATGCCCCGCGCCCACCGGAAGG
AGCTGACTGGGTTGAAGGCTCTCAAGGGCATCGGTCGAGATCCCGGTGCCTAATGAGTGAGCTAACTTAC
ATTAATTGCGTTGCGCTCACTGCCCGCTTTCCAGTCGGGAAACCTGTCGTGCCAGCTGCATTAATGAATC
GGCCAACGCGCGGGGAGAGGCGGTTTGCGTATTGGGCGCCAGGGTGGTTTTTCTTTTCACCAGTGAGACG
GGCAACAGCTGATTGCCCTTCACCGCCTGGCCCTGAGAGAGTTGCAGCAAGCGGTCCACGCTGGTTTGCC
CCAGCAGGCGAAAATCCTGTTTGATGGTGGTTAACGGCGGGATATAACATGAGCTGTCTTCGGTATCGTC
GTATCCCACTACCGAGATATCCGCACCAACGCGCAGCCCGGACTCGGTAATGGCGCGCATTGCGCCCAGC
GCCATCTGATCGTTGGCAACCAGCATCGCAGTGGGAACGATGCCCTCATTCAGCATTTGCATGGTTTGTT
GAAAACCGGACATGGCACTCCAGTCGCCTTCCCGTTCCGCTATCGGCTGAATTTGATTGCGAGTGAGATA
TTTATGCCAGCCAGCCAGACGCAGACGCGCCGAGACAGAACTTAATGGGCCCGCTAACAGCGCGATTTGC
TGGTGACCCAATGCGACCAGATGCTCCACGCCCAGTCGCGTACCGTCTTCATGGGAGAAAATAATACTGT
TGATGGGTGTCTGGTCAGAGACATCAAGAAATAACGCCGGAACATTAGTGCAGGCAGCTTCCACAGCAAT
GGCATCCTGGTCATCCAGCGGATAGTTAATGATCAGCCCACTGACGCGTTGCGCGAGAAGATTGTGCACC
GCCGCTTTACAGGCTTCGACGCCGCTTCGTTCTACCATCGACACCACCACGCTGGCACCCAGTTGATCGG
CGCGAGATTTAATCGCCGCGACAATTTGCGACGGCGCGTGCAGGGCCAGACTGGAGGTGGCAACGCCAAT
CAGCAACGACTGTTTGCCCGCCAGTTGTTGTGCCACGCGGTTGGGAATGTAATTCAGCTCCGCCATCGCC
GCTTCCACTTTTTCCCGCGTTTTCGCAGAAACGTGGCTGGCCTGGTTCACCACGCGGGAAACGGTCTGAT
AAGAGACACCGGCATACTCTGCGACATCGTATAACGTTACTGGTTTCACATTCACCACCCTGAATTGACT
CTCTTCCGGGCGCTATCATGCCATACCGCGAAAGGTTTTGCGCCATTCGATGGTGTCCGGGATCTCGACG
CTCTCCCTTATGCGACTCCTGCATTAGGAAGCAGCCCAGTAGTAGGTTGAGGCCGTTGAGCACCGCCGCC
GCAAGGAATGGTGCATGCAAGGAGATGGCGCCCAACAGTCCCCCGGCCACGGGGCCTGCCACCATACCCA
CGCCGAAACAAGCGCTCATGAGCCCGAAGTGGCGAGCCCGATCTTCCCCATCGGTGATGTCGGCGATATA
GGCGCCAGCAACCGCACCTGTGGCGCCGGTGATGCCGGCCACGATGCGTCCGGCGTAGAGGATCGAGATC
TCGATCCCGCGAAATTAATACGACTCACTATAGGGGAATTGTGAGCGGATAACAATTCCCCTCTAGAAAT
AATTTTGTTTAACTTTAAGAAGGAGATATACATATGTCTCAGACCCACAAACACCCGGTTCCGCCGAACA
TCGCGGCGAACGCGTGGATCAACCCGGAACAGTACGAAGCGATGTACAAACAGTCTATCAACGACCCGGA
CACCTTCTGGCGTGAACAGGGTAAAATCCTGGACTGGATCAAACCGTACACCCGTGTTAAAAACACCTCT
TTCGAACCGGGTAACGTTTCTATCCGTTGGTACGAAGACGGTACCCTGAACCTGGCGTACAACTGCCTGG
ACCGTCACCTGGAAGAACGTGGTGACCAGACCGCGATCATCTGGGAAGGTGACGACCCGTCTGAATCTCG
TCACATCACCTACCGTGAACTGCACCGTGACGTTTGCCGTTTCGCGAACGTTCTGAAAGCGCTGGGTATC
AAAAAAGGTGACGTTGTTGCGATCTACATGCCGATGGTTCCGGAAGCGGCGGTTGCGATGCTGGCGTGCG
CGCGTATCGGTGCGATCCACTCTGTTATCTTCGGTGGTTTCTCTCCGGAAGCGGTTGCGGGTCGTATCAT
CGACTCTAACTCTCGTCTGGTTATCACCGCGGACGAAGGTGTTCGTGCGGGTCGTTCTATCCCGCTGAAA
AAGAACGTTGACGAAGCGCTGAAAAACCCGAACGTTACCTCTGTTGAACACGTTATCGTTTTCAAACGTA
CCGGTGGTGACATCGACTGGCAGGAAGGTCGTGACCTGTGGTGGCGTGACCTGATCGAAAAAGCGTCTCC
GGAACACCAGCCGGAACCGATGAACGCGGAAGACCCGCTGTTCATCCTGTACACCTCTGGTTCTACCGGT
AAACCGAAAGGTGTTCTGCACACCACCGGTGGTTACCTGGTTTACGCGGCGACCACCTTCAAATACGTTT
TCGACTACCACCCGGGTGACATCTACTGGTGCACCGCGGACGTTGGTTGGGTGGCGGGTCACAGCTATCT
GCTGTACGGTCCGCTGGCGTGCGGTGCGACCACCCTGATGTTCGAAGGTGTTCCGAACTGGCCGACCCCG
TCTCGTATGGCGCAGGTTGTTGACAAACACCAGGTTAACATCCTGTATACCGCGCCGACCGCGATCCGTG
CGCTGATGGCGGAAGGTGACAAAGCGATCGAAGGTACCGACCGTTCTTCTCTGCGTATCCTGGGTTCTTT
TGGTGAACCGATCAACCCGGAAGCGTGGGAATGGTACTGGAAAAAAATCGGTAACGAACGTTGCCCGGTT
GTTGACACCTGGTGGCAGACCGAAACCGGTGGTGCGATGATCACCCCGCTGCCGGGTGCGATCGAACTGA
AACCGGGTTCTGCGACCCGTCCGTTCTTCGGTGTTCAGCCGGCGCTGGTTGACAACGAAGGTAACCCGCA
GGAAGGTGCGACCGAAGGTAACCTGGTTATCACCGACTCTTGGCCGGGTCAGGCGCGTACCCTGTACGGT
GACCACGAACGTTTCGAACAGACCTACTTCTCTACCTTCAAAGGTATGTACTTCTCTGGTGACGGTGCGC
GTCGTGACGAAGACGGTTACTACTGGATCACCGGTCGTGTTGACGACGTTCTGAACGTTTCTGGTCACCG
TCTGGGTACCGCGGAAATCGAATCTGCGCTGGTTGCGCACCCGAAAATCGCGGAAGCGGCGGTTGTTGGT
ATCCCGCACGACATCAAAGGTCAGGCGATCTACGCGTACGTTACCCTGAACCACGGTGAAGAACCGTCTC
CGGAACTGTACAAAGAAGTTCGTAACTGGGTTCGTAAAGAAATCGGTCCGCTGGCGACCCCGGACGTTCT
GCACTGGACCGACGGTCTGCCGAAAACCCGTTCTGGTAAAATCATGCGTCGTATCCTGCGTAAAATCGCG
GCGGGTGACACCTCTAACCTGGGTGACACCTCTACCCTGGCGGACCCGTCTGTTGTTGACAAACTGATCG
AAGAAAAACAGGCGATCGCGATGCCGTCTCTCGAGCACCACCACCACCACCACTGAGATCCGGCTGCTAA
CAAAGCCCGAAAGGAAGCTGAGTTGGCTGCTGCCACCGCTGAGCAATAACTAGCATAACCCCTTGGGGCC
TCTAAACGGGTCTTGAGGGGTTTTTTGCTGAAAGGAGGAACTATATCCGGAT
