Features (pLannotate 1.2.2; 19 found; start..end, strand, type, name):
    145..163     +  promoter       T7 promoter: promoter for bacteriophage T7 RNA polymerase
    164..188     +  protein_bind   lac operator: The lac repressor binds to the lac operator to inhibit transcription in E. coli. This inhibition can be relieved by adding lactose or isopropyl-β-D-thiogalactopyranoside (IPTG). lac repressor encoded by lacI
    203..225     +  RBS            RBS: efficient ribosome binding site from bacteriophage T7 gene 10 (Olins and Rangwala, 1989)
    233..2188    +  CDS            acs: ACSA_SALTY - Experimental evidence at protein level: Swiss-Prot protein existence level 1. Enables the cell to use acetate during aerobic growth to generate energy via the TCA cycle, and biosynthetic compounds via the glyoxylate shunt. Acetylates CheY, the response regulator involved in flagellar movement and chemotaxis. From Salmonella typhimurium (strain LT2 / SGSC1412 / ATCC 700720).
   2195..2212    +  CDS            9xHis (fragment): 9xHis affinity tag
   2222..2271    +  CDS            SET1 (fragment): solubility-enhancement tag derived from T7 phage gene 10B
   2279..2326    +  terminator     T7 terminator: transcription terminator for bacteriophage T7 RNA polymerase
   2363..2791    +  rep_origin     f1 ori (sequence partly withheld): f1 bacteriophage origin of replication; arrow indicates direction of (+) strand synthesis
   2844..2948    +  promoter       AmpR promoter: bla
   2949..3809    +  CDS            AmpR: β-lactamase; bla; confers resistance to ampicillin, carbenicillin, and related antibiotics
   3980..4568    +  rep_origin     ori: high-copy-number ColE1/pMB1/pBR322/pUC origin of replication
   4754..4893    -  misc_feature   bom: basis of mobility region from pBR322
   4995..5186    -  CDS            rop: Rop protein, which maintains plasmids at low copy number; rop
   5203..5583    +  CDS            YPB1_ECOLX: Protein predicted: Swiss-Prot protein existence level 4. From Escherichia coli.
   5655..5946    -  CDS            TcR (fragment): tetracycline efflux protein; tet; confers resistance to tetracycline
   5961..5982    -  protein_bind   CAP binding site: CAP binding activates transcription in the presence of cAMP. E. coli catabolite activator protein
   5995..7077    -  CDS            lacI: lac repressor; lacI; The lac repressor binds to the lac operator to inhibit transcription in E. coli. This inhibition can be relieved by adding lactose or isopropyl-β-D-thiogalactopyranoside (IPTG).
   7078..7155    -  promoter       lacI promoter: lacI
   7163..123     -  CDS            TcR (fragment) (across the origin): tetracycline efflux protein; tet; confers resistance to tetracycline
>Addgene plasmid #111652 | ACS_27 | addgene full sequence | sequence record 213483 | Addgene NGS Result
GCGCTCATGAGCCCGAAGTGGCGAGCCCGATCTTCCCCATCGGTGATGTCGGCGATATAGGCGCCAGCAA
CCGCACCTGTGGCGCCGGTGATGCCGGCCACGATGCGTCCGGCGTAGAGGATCGAGATCTCGATCCCGCG
AAATTAATACGACTCACTATAGGGGAATTGTGAGCGGATAACAATTCCCCTCTAGAAATAATTTTGTTTA
ACTTTAAGAAGGAGATATACATATGTCTCAGACCCACAAACACCCGGTTCCGCCGAACATCGCGGCGAAC
GCGTGGATCAACCCGGAACAGTACGAAGCGATGTACAAACAGTCTATCAACGACCCGGACACCTTCTGGC
GTGAACAGGGTAAAATCCTGGACTGGATCAAACCGTACACCCGTGTTAAAAACACCTCTTTCGAACCGGG
TAACGTTTCTATCCGTTGGTACGAAGACGGTACCCTGAACCTGGCGTACAACTGCCTGGACCGTCACCTG
GAAGAACGTGGTGACCAGACCGCGATCATCTGGGAAGGTGACGACCCGTCTGAATCTCGTCACATCACCT
ACCGTGAACTGCACCGTGACGTTTGCCGTTTCGCGAACGTTCTGAAAGCGCTGGGTATCAAAAAAGGTGA
CGTTGTTGCGATCTACATGCCGATGGTTCCGGAAGCGGCGGTTGCGATGCTGGCGTGCGCGCGTATCGGT
GCGATCCACTCTGTTATCTTCGGTGGTTTCTCTCCGGAAGCGGTTGCGGGTCGTATCATCGACTCTAACT
CTCGTCTGGTTATCACCGCGGACGAAGGTGTTCGTGCGGGTCGTTCTATCCCGCTGAAAAAGAACGTTGA
CGAAGCGCTGAAAAACCCGAACGTTACCTCTGTTGAACACGTTATCGTTTTCAAACGTACCGGTGGTGAC
ATCGACTGGCAGGAAGGTCGTGACCTGTGGTGGCGTGACCTGATCGAAAAAGCGTCTCCGGAACACCAGC
CGGAACCGATGAACGCGGAAGACCCGCTGTTCATCCTGTACACCTCTGGTTCTACCGGTAAACCGAAAGG
TGTTCTGCACACCACCGGTGGTTACCTGGTTTACGCGGCGACCACCTTCAAATACGTTTTCGACTACCAC
CCGGGTGACATCTACTGGTGCACCGCGGACGTTGGTTGGGTGGCGGGTCACAGCTATCTGCTGTACGGTC
CGCTGGCGTGCGGTGCGACCACCCTGATGTTCGAAGGTGTTCCGAACTGGCCGACCCCGTCTCGTATGGC
GCAGGTTGTTGACAAACACCAGGTTAACATCCTGTATACCGCGCCGACCGCGATCCGTGCGCTGATGGCG
GAAGGTGACAAAGCGATCGAAGGTACCGACCGTTCTTCTCTGCGTATCCTGGGTTCTTTTGGTGAACCGA
TCAACCCGGAAGCGTGGGAATGGTACTGGAAAAAAATCGGTAACGAACGTTGCCCGGTTGTTGACACCTG
GTGGCAGACCGAAACCGGTGGTGCGATGATCACCCCGCTGCCGGGTGCGATCGAACTGAAACCGGGTTCT
GCGACCCGTCCGTTCTTCGGTGTTCAGCCGGCGCTGGTTGACAACGAAGGTAACCCGCAGGAAGGTGCGA
CCGAAGGTAACCTGGTTATCACCGACTCTTGGCCGGGTCAGGCGCGTACCCTGTACGGTGACCACGAACG
TTTCGAACAGACCTACTTCTCTACCTTCAAAGGTATGTACTTCTCTGGTGACGGTGCGCGTCGTGACGAA
GACGGTTACTACTGGATCACCGGTCGTGTTGACGACGTTCTGAACGTTTCTGGTCACCGTCTGGGTACCG
CGGAAATCGAATCTGCGCTGGTTGCGCACCCGAAAATCGCGGAAGCGGCGGTTGTTGGTATCCCGCACGA
CATCAAAGGTCAGGCGATCTACGCGTACGTTACCCTGAACCACGGTGAAGAACCGTCTCCGGAACTGTAC
AAAGAAGTTCGTAACTGGGTTCGTAAAGAAATCGGTCCGCTGGCGACCCCGGACGTTCTGCACTGGACCG
ACGGTCTGCCGAAAACCCGTTCTGGTAAAATCATGCGTCGTATCCTGCGTAAAATCGCGGCGGGTGACAC
CTCTAACCTGGGTGACACCTCTACCCTGGCGGACCCGTCTGTTGTTGACAAACTGATCGAAGAAAAACAG
GCGATCGCGATGCCGTCTCTCGAGCACCACCACCACCACCACTGAGATCCGGCTGCTAACAAAGCCCGAA
AGGAAGCTGAGTTGGCTGCTGCCACCGCTGAGCAATAACTAGCATAACCCCTTGGGGCCTCTAAACGGGT
CTTGAGGGGTTTTTTGCTGAAAGGAGGAACTATATCCGGATTGGCGAATGGG
[124 nt withheld, positions 2363-2486]
C
[91 nt withheld, positions 2488-2578]
A
[49 nt withheld, positions 2580-2628]
CCTTTGACGTTGGAGTCCACGTTCTTT
[37 nt withheld, positions 2656-2692]
ACCCTATCTCGGTCTATTCTTTTGATTTATAAGGGATTTTGCCGATTTCGGCCTATTGGTTAAAAAATGA
GCTGATTTAACAAAAATTTAACGCGAATTTTAACAAAATATTAACGCTTACAATTTAGGTGGCACTTTTC
GGGGAAATGTGCGCGGAACCCCTATTTGTTTATTTTTCTAAATACATTCAAATATGTATCCGCTCATGAG
ACAATAACCCTGATAAATGCTTCAATAATATTGAAAAAGGAAGAGTATGAGTATTCAACATTTCCGTGTC
GCCCTTATTCCCTTTTTTGCGGCATTTTGCCTTCCTGTTTTTGCTCACCCAGAAACGCTGGTGAAAGTAA
AAGATGCTGAAGATCAGTTGGGTGCACGAGTGGGTTACATCGAACTGGATCTCAACAGCGGTAAGATCCT
TGAGAGTTTTCGCCCCGAAGAACGTTTTCCAATGATGAGCACTTTTAAAGTTCTGCTATGTGGCGCGGTA
TTATCCCGTATTGACGCCGGGCAAGAGCAACTCGGTCGCCGCATACACTATTCTCAGAATGACTTGGTTG
AGTACTCACCAGTCACAGAAAAGCATCTTACGGATGGCATGACAGTAAGAGAATTATGCAGTGCTGCCAT
AACCATGAGTGATAACACTGCGGCCAACTTACTTCTGACAACGATCGGAGGACCGAAGGAGCTAACCGCT
TTTTTGCACAACATGGGGGATCATGTAACTCGCCTTGATCGTTGGGAACCGGAGCTGAATGAAGCCATAC
CAAACGACGAGCGTGACACCACGATGCCTGCAGCAATGGCAACAACGTTGCGCAAACTATTAACTGGCGA
ACTACTTACTCTAGCTTCCCGGCAACAATTAATAGACTGGATGGAGGCGGATAAAGTTGCAGGACCACTT
CTGCGCTCGGCCCTTCCGGCTGGCTGGTTTATTGCTGATAAATCTGGAGCCGGTGAGCGTGGGTCTCGCG
GTATCATTGCAGCACTGGGGCCAGATGGTAAGCCCTCCCGTATCGTAGTTATCTACACGACGGGGAGTCA
GGCAACTATGGATGAACGAAATAGACAGATCGCTGAGATAGGTGCCTCACTGATTAAGCATTGGTAACTG
TCAGACCAAGTTTACTCATATATACTTTAGATTGATTTAAAACTTCATTTTTAATTTAAAAGGATCTAGG
TGAAGATCCTTTTTGATAATCTCATGACCAAAATCCCTTAACGTGAGTTTTCGTTCCACTGAGCGTCAGA
CCCCGTAGAAAAGATCAAAGGATCTTCTTGAGATCCTTTTTTTCTGCGCGTAATCTGCTGCTTGCAAACA
AAAAAACCACCGCTACCAGCGGTGGTTTGTTTGCCGGATCAAGAGCTACCAACTCTTTTTCCGAAGGTAA
CTGGCTTCAGCAGAGCGCAGATACCAAATACTGTCCTTCTAGTGTAGCCGTAGTTAGGCCACCACTTCAA
GAACTCTGTAGCACCGCCTACATACCTCGCTCTGCTAATCCTGTTACCAGTGGCTGCTGCCAGTGGCGAT
AAGTCGTGTCTTACCGGGTTGGACTCAAGACGATAGTTACCGGATAAGGCGCAGCGGTCGGGCTGAACGG
GGGGTTCGTGCACACAGCCCAGCTTGGAGCGAACGACCTACACCGAACTGAGATACCTACAGCGTGAGCT
ATGAGAAAGCGCCACGCTTCCCGAAGGGAGAAAGGCGGACAGGTATCCGGTAAGCGGCAGGGTCGGAACA
GGAGAGCGCACGAGGGAGCTTCCAGGGGGAAACGCCTGGTATCTTTATAGTCCTGTCGGGTTTCGCCACC
TCTGACTTGAGCGTCGATTTTTGTGATGCTCGTCAGGGGGGCGGAGCCTATGGAAAAACGCCAGCAACGC
GGCCTTTTTACGGTTCCTGGCCTTTTGCTGGCCTTTTGCTCACATGTTCTTTCCTGCGTTATCCCCTGAT
TCTGTGGATAACCGTATTACCGCCTTTGAGTGAGCTGATACCGCTCGCCGCAGCCGAACGACCGAGCGCA
GCGAGTCAGTGAGCGAGGAAGCGGAAGAGCGCCTGATGCGGTATTTTCTCCTTACGCATCTGTGCGGTAT
TTCACACCGCAATGGTGCACTCTCAGTACAATCTGCTCTGATGCCGCATAGTTAAGCCAGTATACACTCC
GCTATCGCTACGTGACTGGGTCATGGCTGCGCCCCGACACCCGCCAACACCCGCTGACGCGCCCTGACGG
GCTTGTCTGCTCCCGGCATCCGCTTACAGACAAGCTGTGACCGTCTCCGGGAGCTGCATGTGTCAGAGGT
TTTCACCGTCATCACCGAAACGCGCGAGGCAGCTGCGGTAAAGCTCATCAGCGTGGTCGTGAAGCGATTC
ACAGATGTCTGCCTGTTCATCCGCGTCCAGCTCGTTGAGTTTCTCCAGAAGCGTTAATGTCTGGCTTCTG
ATAAAGCGGGCCATGTTAAGGGCGGTTTTTTCCTGTTTGGTCACTGATGCCTCCGTGTAAGGGGGATTTC
TGTTCATGGGGGTAATGATACCGATGAAACGAGAGAGGATGCTCACGATACGGGTTACTGATGATGAACA
TGCCCGGTTACTGGAACGTTGTGAGGGTAAACAACTGGCGGTATGGATGCGGCGGGACCAGAGAAAAATC
ACTCAGGGTCAATGCCAGCGCTTCGTTAATACAGATGTAGGTGTTCCACAGGGTAGCCAGCAGCATCCTG
CGATGCAGATCCGGAACATAATGGTGCAGGGCGCTGACTTCCGCGTTTCCAGACTTTACGAAACACGGAA
ACCGAAGACCATTCATGTTGTTGCTCAGGTCGCAGACGTTTTGCAGCAGCAGTCGCTTCACGTTCGCTCG
CGTATCGGTGATTCATTCTGCTAACCAGTAAGGCAACCCCGCCAGCCTAGCCGGGTCCTCAACGACAGGA
GCACGATCATGCGCACCCGTGGGGCCGCCATGCCGGCGATAATGGCCTGCTTCTCGCCGAAACGTTTGGT
GGCGGGACCAGTGACGAAGGCTTGAGCGAGGGCGTGCAAGATTCCGAATACCGCAAGCGACAGGCCGATC
ATCGTCGCGCTCCAGCGAAAGCGGTCCTCGCCGAAAATGACCCAGAGCGCTGCCGGCACCTGTCCTACGA
GTTGCATGATAAAGAAGACAGTCATAAGTGCGGCGACGATAGTCATGCCCCGCGCCCACCGGAAGGAGCT
GACTGGGTTGAAGGCTCTCAAGGGCATCGGTCGAGATCCCGGTGCCTAATGAGTGAGCTAACTTACATTA
ATTGCGTTGCGCTCACTGCCCGCTTTCCAGTCGGGAAACCTGTCGTGCCAGCTGCATTAATGAATCGGCC
AACGCGCGGGGAGAGGCGGTTTGCGTATTGGGCGCCAGGGTGGTTTTTCTTTTCACCAGTGAGACGGGCA
ACAGCTGATTGCCCTTCACCGCCTGGCCCTGAGAGAGTTGCAGCAAGCGGTCCACGCTGGTTTGCCCCAG
CAGGCGAAAATCCTGTTTGATGGTGGTTAACGGCGGGATATAACATGAGCTGTCTTCGGTATCGTCGTAT
CCCACTACCGAGATATCCGCACCAACGCGCAGCCCGGACTCGGTAATGGCGCGCATTGCGCCCAGCGCCA
TCTGATCGTTGGCAACCAGCATCGCAGTGGGAACGATGCCCTCATTCAGCATTTGCATGGTTTGTTGAAA
ACCGGACATGGCACTCCAGTCGCCTTCCCGTTCCGCTATCGGCTGAATTTGATTGCGAGTGAGATATTTA
TGCCAGCCAGCCAGACGCAGACGCGCCGAGACAGAACTTAATGGGCCCGCTAACAGCGCGATTTGCTGGT
GACCCAATGCGACCAGATGCTCCACGCCCAGTCGCGTACCGTCTTCATGGGAGAAAATAATACTGTTGAT
GGGTGTCTGGTCAGAGACATCAAGAAATAACGCCGGAACATTAGTGCAGGCAGCTTCCACAGCAATGGCA
TCCTGGTCATCCAGCGGATAGTTAATGATCAGCCCACTGACGCGTTGCGCGAGAAGATTGTGCACCGCCG
CTTTACAGGCTTCGACGCCGCTTCGTTCTACCATCGACACCACCACGCTGGCACCCAGTTGATCGGCGCG
AGATTTAATCGCCGCGACAATTTGCGACGGCGCGTGCAGGGCCAGACTGGAGGTGGCAACGCCAATCAGC
AACGACTGTTTGCCCGCCAGTTGTTGTGCCACGCGGTTGGGAATGTAATTCAGCTCCGCCATCGCCGCTT
CCACTTTTTCCCGCGTTTTCGCAGAAACGTGGCTGGCCTGGTTCACCACGCGGGAAACGGTCTGATAAGA
GACACCGGCATACTCTGCGACATCGTATAACGTTACTGGTTTCACATTCACCACCCTGAATTGACTCTCT
TCCGGGCGCTATCATGCCATACCGCGAAAGGTTTTGCGCCATTCGATGGTGTCCGGGATCTCGACGCTCT
CCCTTATGCGACTCCTGCATTAGGAAGCAGCCCAGTAGTAGGTTGAGGCCGTTGAGCACCGCCGCCGCAA
GGAATGGTGCATGCAAGGAGATGGCGCCCAACAGTCCCCCGGCCACGGGGCCTGCCACCATACCCACGCC
GAAACAA
